Addgene plasmid #125711: pRK5-Gqi9
Purpose: Eukaryotic expression of the chimeric G protein Gqi9
Depositing lab: Kai Johnsson. Depositing organization: Swiss Federal Institute of Technology (EPFL). Publication: A fluorescent sensor for GABA and synthetic GABA(B) receptor ligands. Masharina A, Reymond L, Maurel D, Umezawa K, Johnsson K. J Am Chem Soc. 2012 Nov 21;134(46):19026-34. doi: 10.1021/ja306320s. Epub 2012 Nov 5. PubMed 23095089.
Backbone
  Vector backbone: pRK5
  Backbone size w/o insert (bp): 4754
  Vector type: Mammalian Expression
Growth in bacteria
  Bacterial resistance: Ampicillin, 100 μg/mL
  Growth temperature: 37°C
  Growth strain: DH5alpha
  Copy number: Unknown
Gene/Insert
  Gene/Insert name: chimericG protein Gqi9 (alt name: Gqi9)
  Species: H. sapiens (human)
  Promoter: CMV
  Cloning method: Unknown
  Sequencing primers: 5′ SV40pA-R
Terms and licenses: Academic/Nonprofit Terms; Industry Terms: Not Available to Industry
How to cite: pRK5-Gqi9 was a gift from Kai Johnsson (Addgene plasmid # 125711 ; http://n2t.net/addgene:125711 ; RRID:Addgene_125711)
