[The description below was written by a language model from this plasmid's Addgene catalogue record and pLannotate feature annotations shown in this document.]
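Description:
pRK5-Gqi9 is a mammalian expression plasmid built on the pRK5 backbone for transient production of the chimeric G protein alpha subunit Gqi9 in eukaryotic cells. It is propagated in E. coli through a high-copy ColE1/pUC-type origin and selected with ampicillin via the β-lactamase gene. The sequenced record (about 5.7 kb) also carries an M13 phage origin for single-stranded DNA production and assorted backbone remnants, including fragments of bom, rop, lacI and lacZα and a lac promoter/operator. No mammalian selection marker is annotated. An SV40 enhancer/early promoter region sits downstream of the expression cassette without an evident drug-resistance gene.

The payload is driven by the human cytomegalovirus immediate early enhancer and promoter, followed by a fragment of the modified CMV intron A and an SP6 promoter that could support in vitro transcription. Transcripts terminate at an SV40 polyadenylation signal. The annotated coding region is recognised as Gαq (Gnaq). The automated annotation matches it best to the mouse protein, whereas the catalogue entry lists the insert species as human. By convention, the name Gqi9 denotes a Gαq whose C-terminal residues are replaced by those of Gαi, but the feature table does not annotate that swap separately. A short fragment resembling an IgH signal sequence is called just upstream of the coding region, and appears to be a backbone leftover rather than part of the G protein. Such chimeras are generally used to redirect Gi/o-coupled receptors to the phospholipase C and calcium pathway, giving a convenient functional readout. The associated work concerned a fluorescent sensor for GABA and GABA(B) receptor ligands, which is consistent with this use, though the record itself states only eukaryotic expression of Gqi9.
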