Features (pLannotate 1.2.2; 20 found; start..end, strand, type, name):
     14..393     +  enhancer       CMV enhancer: human cytomegalovirus immediate early enhancer
    394..597     +  promoter       CMV promoter: human cytomegalovirus (CMV) immediate early promoter
    733..776     +  intron         CMV intron (fragment): modified intron A from human cytomegalovirus
    828..846     +  promoter       SP6 promoter: promoter for bacteriophage SP6 RNA polymerase
    850..887     +  CDS            IgH signal sequence (fragment): signal sequence from the mouse immunoglobulin heavy chain variable region
    936..1979    +  CDS            Gnaq: GNAQ_MOUSE - Experimental evidence at protein level: Swiss-Prot protein existence level 1. Guanine nucleotide-binding proteins (G proteins) are involved as modulators or transducers in various transmembrane signaling systems. Regulates B-cell selection and survival and is required to prevent B-cell-dependent autoimmunity. Regulates chemotaxis of BM- derived neutrophils and dendritic cells (in vitro). Transduces FFAR4 signaling in response to long-chain fatty acids (LCFAs). From Mus musculus (Mouse).
   2023..2157    +  polyA_signal   SV40 poly(A) signal: SV40 polyadenylation signal
   2226..2583    +  promoter       SV40 promoter: SV40 enhancer and early promoter
   2602..2756    +  CDS            lacZα (fragment): LacZα fragment of β-galactosidase; lacZ fragment
   2762..2813    -  misc_feature   bom (fragment): basis of mobility region from pBR322
   2832..3212    +  rep_origin     M13 ori (sequence partly withheld): M13 bacteriophage origin of replication; arrow indicates direction of (+) strand synthesis
   3288..3337    -  misc_feature   bom (fragment): basis of mobility region from pBR322
   3439..3474    -  CDS            rop (fragment): Rop protein, which maintains plasmids at low copy number; rop
   3569..3673    +  promoter       AmpR promoter: bla
   3674..4534    +  CDS            AmpR: β-lactamase; bla; confers resistance to ampicillin, carbenicillin, and related antibiotics
   4705..5293    +  rep_origin     ori: high-copy-number ColE1/pMB1/pBR322/pUC origin of replication
   5476..5568    +  CDS            lacI (fragment): lac repressor; lacI; The lac repressor binds to the lac operator to inhibit transcription in E. coli. This inhibition can be relieved by adding lactose or isopropyl-β-D-thiogalactopyranoside (IPTG).
   5581..5602    +  protein_bind   CAP binding site: CAP binding activates transcription in the presence of cAMP. E. coli catabolite activator protein
   5617..5647    +  promoter       lac promoter: promoter for the E. coli lac operon
   5655..5671    +  protein_bind   lac operator: The lac repressor binds to the lac operator to inhibit transcription in E. coli. This inhibition can be relieved by adding lactose or isopropyl-β-D-thiogalactopyranoside (IPTG). lac repressor encoded by lacI
>Addgene plasmid #125711 | pRK5-Gqi9 | addgene full sequence | sequence record 246993 | Addgene NGS Result
TTCGAGCTCGCCCGACATTGATTATTGACTAGTTATTAATAGTAATCAATTACGGGGTCATTAGTTCATA
GCCCATATATGGAGTTCCGCGTTACATAACTTACGGTAAATGGCCCGCCTGGCTGACCGCCCAACGACCC
CCGCCCATTGACGTCAATAATGACGTATGTTCCCATAGTAACGCCAATAGGGACTTTCCATTGACGTCAA
TGGGTGGAGTATTTACGGTAAACTGCCCACTTGGCAGTACATCAAGTGTATCATATGCCAAGTACGCCCC
CTATTGACGTCAATGACGGTAAATGGCCCGCCTGGCATTATGCCCAGTACATGACCTTATGGGACTTTCC
TACTTGGCAGTACATCTACGTATTAGTCATCGCTATTACCATGGTGATGCGGTTTTGGCAGTACATCAAT
GGGCGTGGATAGCGGTTTGACTCACGGGGATTTCCAAGTCTCCACCCCATTGACGTCAATGGGAGTTTGT
TTTGGCACCAAAATCAACGGGACTTTCCAAAATGTCGTAACAACTCCGCCCCATTGACGCAAATGGGCGG
TAGGCGTGTACGGTGGGAGGTCTATATAAGCAGAGCTCGTTTAGTGAACCGTCAGATCGCCTGGAGACGC
CATCCACGCTGTTTTGACCTCCATAGAAGACACCGGGACCGATCCAGCCTCCGCGGCCGGGAACGGTGCA
TTGGAACGCGGATTCCCCGTGCCAAGAGTGACGTAAGTACCGCCTATAGAGTCTATAGGCCCACCCCCTT
GGCTTCGTTAGAACGCGGCTACAATTAATACATAACCTTATGTATCATACACATACGATTTAGGTGACAC
TATAGAATAACATCCACTTTGCCTTTCTCTCCACAGGTGTCCACTCCCAGGTCCAACTGCACCTCGGTTC
TATCGATTGAATTCCCCGGGGATCCATGGGGTGCACCCTGAGCGAGGAGGCCAAGGAAGCCCGGAGGATC
AACGACGAGATCGAGCGGCAGCTGCGCAGGGACAAGCGCGACGCCCGCCGGGAGCTCAAGCTGCTGCTGC
TGGGGACAGGGGAGAGTGGCAAGTCGACCTTCATCAAGCAGATGAGGATCATCCACGGGTCGGACTACTC
TGACGAAGACAAGCGCGGCTTCACCAAGCTGGTGTATCAGAACATCTTCACGGCCATGCAGGCCATGATC
AGAGCGATGGACACACTCAAGATCCCATACAAGTATGAACACAATAAGGCTCATGCACAATTGGTTCGAG
AGGTTGATGTGGAGAAGGTGTCTGCTTTTGACGTCCCCGACTACGCGGCAATAAAGAGCTTGTGGAATGA
TCCTGGAATCCAGGAGTGCTACGACAGACGACGGGAATATCAGTTATCTGACTCTACCAAATACTATCTG
AATGACTTGGACCGTGTAGCCGACCCTTCCTATCTGCCTACACAACAAGACGTGCTTAGAGTTCGAGTCC
CCACTACAGGGATCATCGAATACCCCTTTGACTTACAAAGTGTCATTTTCAGAATGGTCGATGTAGGGGG
CCAAAGGTCAGAGAGAAGAAAATGGATACACTGCTTTGAAAATGTCACCTCCATCATGTTTCTAGTAGCG
CTTAGCGAATATGATCAAGTTCTTGTGGAGTCAGACAATGAGAACCGCATGGAGGAGAGCAAAGCACTCT
TTAGAACAATTATCACCTACCCCTGGTTCCAGAACTCCTCTGTGATTCTGTTCTTAAACAAGAAAGATCT
TCTAGAGGAGAAAATCATGTATTCCCACCTAGTCGACTACTTCCCAGAATATGATGGACCCCAGAGAGAT
GCCCAGGCAGCTCGAGAATTCATCCTGAAAATGTTCGTGGACCTGAACCCCGACAGTGACAAAATCATCT
ACTCCCACTTCACGTGCGCCACAGATACCGAGAACATCCGCTTCGTCTTTGCAGCCGTCAAGGACACCAT
CCTGCAGCTGAACCTGAAGTACTGTGGCCTTTGCTAATGCATAAGCTTGGCCGCCATGGCCCAACTTGTT
TATTGCAGCTTATAATGGTTACAAATAAAGCAATAGCATCACAAATTTCACAAATAAAGCATTTTTTTCA
CTGCATTCTAGTTGTGGTTTGTCCAAACTCATCAATGTATCTTATCATGTCTGGATCGGGAATTAATTCG
GCGCAGCACCATGGCCTGAAATAACCTCTGAAAGAGGAACTTGGTTAGGTACCTTCTGAGGCGGAAAGAA
CCAGCTGTGGAATGTGTGTCAGTTAGGGTGTGGAAAGTCCCCAGGCTCCCCAGCAGGCAGAAGTATGCAA
AGCATGCATCTCAATTAGTCAGCAACCAGGTGTGGAAAGTCCCCAGGCTCCCCAGCAGGCAGAAGTATGC
AAAGCATGCATCTCAATTAGTCAGCAACCATAGTCCCGCCCCTAACTCCGCCCATCCCGCCCCTAACTCC
GCCCAGTTCCGCCCATTCTCCGCCCCATGGCTGACTAATTTTTTTTATTTATGCAGAGGCCGAGGCCGCC
TCGGCCTCTGAGCTATTCCAGAAGTAGTGAGGAGGCTTTTTTGGAGGCCTAGGCTTTTGCAAAAAGCTGT
TAACAGCTTGGCACTGGCCGTCGTTTTACAACGTCGTGACTGGGAAAACCCTGGCGTTACCCAACTTAAT
CGCCTTGCAGCACATCCCCCTTTCGCCAGCTGGCGTAATAGCGAAGAGGCCCGCACCGATCGCCCTTCCC
AACAGTTGCGCAGCCTGAATGGCGAATGGCGCCTGATGCGGTATTTTCTCCTTACGCATCTGTGCGGTAT
TTCACACCGCATA
[142 nt withheld, positions 2814-2955]
C
[141 nt withheld, positions 2957-3097]
CCTTTGACGTTGGAGTCCACGTTCTTT
[37 nt withheld, positions 3125-3161]
ACCCTATCTCGGGCTATTCTTTTGATTTATAAGGGATTTTGCCGATTTCGGCCTATTGGTTAAAAAATGA
GCTGATTTAACAAAAATTTAACGCGAATTTTAACAAAATATTAACGTTTACAATTTTATGGTGCACTCTC
AGTACAATCTGCTCTGATGCCGCATAGTTAAGCCAGCCCCGACACCCGCCAACACCCGCTGACGCGCCCT
GACGGGCTTGTCTGCTCCCGGCATCCGCTTACAGACAAGCTGTGACCGTCTCCGGGAGCTGCATGTGTCA
GAGGTTTTCACCGTCATCACCGAAACGCGCGAGACGAAAGGGCCTCGTGATACGCCTATTTTTATAGGTT
AATGTCATGATAATAATGGTTTCTTAGACGTCAGGTGGCACTTTTCGGGGAAATGTGCGCGGAACCCCTA
TTTGTTTATTTTTCTAAATACATTCAAATATGTATCCGCTCATGAGACAATAACCCTGATAAATGCTTCA
ATAATATTGAAAAAGGAAGAGTATGAGTATTCAACATTTCCGTGTCGCCCTTATTCCCTTTTTTGCGGCA
TTTTGCCTTCCTGTTTTTGCTCACCCAGAAACGCTGGTGAAAGTAAAAGATGCTGAAGATCAGTTGGGTG
CACGAGTGGGTTACATCGAACTGGATCTCAACAGCGGTAAGATCCTTGAGAGTTTTCGCCCCGAAGAACG
TTTTCCAATGATGAGCACTTTTAAAGTTCTGCTATGTGGCGCGGTATTATCCCGTATTGACGCCGGGCAA
GAGCAACTCGGTCGCCGCATACACTATTCTCAGAATGACTTGGTTGAGTACTCACCAGTCACAGAAAAGC
ATCTTACGGATGGCATGACAGTAAGAGAATTATGCAGTGCTGCCATAACCATGAGTGATAACACTGCGGC
CAACTTACTTCTGACAACGATCGGAGGACCGAAGGAGCTAACCGCTTTTTTGCACAACATGGGGGATCAT
GTAACTCGCCTTGATCGTTGGGAACCGGAGCTGAATGAAGCCATACCAAACGACGAGCGTGACACCACGA
TGCCTGTAGCAATGGCAACAACGTTGCGCAAACTATTAACTGGCGAACTACTTACTCTAGCTTCCCGGCA
ACAATTAATAGACTGGATGGAGGCGGATAAAGTTGCAGGACCACTTCTGCGCTCGGCCCTTCCGGCTGGC
TGGTTTATTGCTGATAAATCTGGAGCCGGTGAGCGTGGGTCTCGCGGTATCATTGCAGCACTGGGGCCAG
ATGGTAAGCCCTCCCGTATCGTAGTTATCTACACGACGGGGAGTCAGGCAACTATGGATGAACGAAATAG
ACAGATCGCTGAGATAGGTGCCTCACTGATTAAGCATTGGTAACTGTCAGACCAAGTTTACTCATATATA
CTTTAGATTGATTTAAAACTTCATTTTTAATTTAAAAGGATCTAGGTGAAGATCCTTTTTGATAATCTCA
TGACCAAAATCCCTTAACGTGAGTTTTCGTTCCACTGAGCGTCAGACCCCGTAGAAAAGATCAAAGGATC
TTCTTGAGATCCTTTTTTTCTGCGCGTAATCTGCTGCTTGCAAACAAAAAAACCACCGCTACCAGCGGTG
GTTTGTTTGCCGGATCAAGAGCTACCAACTCTTTTTCCGAAGGTAACTGGCTTCAGCAGAGCGCAGATAC
CAAATACTGTTCTTCTAGTGTAGCCGTAGTTAGGCCACCACTTCAAGAACTCTGTAGCACCGCCTACATA
CCTCGCTCTGCTAATCCTGTTACCAGTGGCTGCTGCCAGTGGCGATAAGTCGTGTCTTACCGGGTTGGAC
TCAAGACGATAGTTACCGGATAAGGCGCAGCGGTCGGGCTGAACGGGGGGTTCGTGCACACAGCCCAGCT
TGGAGCGAACGACCTACACCGAACTGAGATACCTACAGCGTGAGCTATGAGAAAGCGCCACGCTTCCCGA
AGGGAGAAAGGCGGACAGGTATCCGGTAAGCGGCAGGGTCGGAACAGGAGAGCGCACGAGGGAGCTTCCA
GGGGGAAACGCCTGGTATCTTTATAGTCCTGTCGGGTTTCGCCACCTCTGACTTGAGCGTCGATTTTTGT
GATGCTCGTCAGGGGGGCGGAGCCTATGGAAAAACGCCAGCAACGCGGCCTTTTTACGGTTCCTGGCCTT
TTGCTGGCCTTTTGCTCACATGTTCTTTCCTGCGTTATCCCCTGATTCTGTGGATAACCGTATTACCGCC
TTTGAGTGAGCTGATACCGCTCGCCGCAGCCGAACGACCGAGCGCAGCGAGTCAGTGAGCGAGGAAGCGG
AAGAGCGCCCAATACGCAAACCGCCTCTCCCCGCGCGTTGGCCGATTCATTAATGCAGCTGGCACGACAG
GTTTCCCGACTGGAAAGCGGGCAGTGAGCGCAACGCAATTAATGTGAGTTAGCTCACTCATTAGGCACCC
CAGGCTTTACACTTTATGCTTCCGGCTCGTATGTTGTGTGGAATTGTGAGCGGATAACAATTTCACACAG
GAAACAGCTATGACATGATTACGAATTAA
